>Addgene plasmid #115880 | pAPM-D4 miR30-SUV39h1 ts1 | addgene full sequence | sequence record 232827 | Addgene NGS Result
AATCTGCTTAGGGTTAGGCGTTTTGCGCTGCTTCGCGATGTACGGGCCAGATATACGCGCTGTGGAATGT
GTGTCAGTTAGGGTGTGGAAAGTCCCCAGGCTCCCCAGCAGGCAGAAGTATGCAAAGCATGCATCTCAAT
TAGTCAGCAACCAGGTGTGGAAAGTCCCCAGGCTCCCCAGCAGGCAGAAGTATGCAAAGCATGCATCTCA
ATTAGTCAGCAACCATAGTCCCGCCCCTAACTCCGCCCATCCCGCCCCTAACTCCGCCCAGTTCCGCCCA
TTCTCCGCCCCATGGCTGACTAATTTTTTTTATTTATGCAGAGGCCGAGGCCGCCTCTGCCTCTGAGCTA
TTCCAGAAGTAGTGAGGAGGCTTTTTTGGAGGCCTAGGCTTTTGCAAAAAGCTCGCGTTGACATTGATTA
TTGACTAGTTATTAATAGTAATCAATTACGGGGTCATTAGTTCCTAGCCCATATATGGAGTTCCGCGTTA
CATAACTTACGGTAAATGGCCCGCCTGGCTGACCGCCCAACGACCCCCGCCCATTGACGTCAATAATGAC
GTATGTTCCCATAGTAACGCCAATAGGGACTTTCCATTGACGTCAATGGGTGGAGTATTTACGGTAAACT
GCCCACTTGGCAGTACATCAAGTGTATCATATGCCAAGTACGCCCCCTATTGACGTCAATGACGGTAAAT
GGCCCGCCTGGCATTATGCCCAGTACATGACCTTATGGGACTTTCCTACTTGGCAGTACATCTACGTATT
AGTCATCGCTATTACCATGGTGATGCGGTTTTGGCAGTACATCAATGGGCGTGGATAGCGGTTTGACTCA
CGGGGATTTCCAAGTCTCCACCCCATTGACGTCAATGGGAGTTTGTTTTGGCACCAAAATCAACGGGACT
TTCCAAAATGTCGTAACAACTCCGCCCCATTGACGCAAATGGGCGGTAGGCGTGTACGGTGGGAGGTCTA
TATAAGCAGCGCGTTTTGCCTGTACTGGGTCTCTCTGGTTAGACCAGATCTGAGCCTGGGAGCTCTCTGG
CTAACTAGGGAACCCACTGCTTAAGCCTCAATAAAGCTTGCCTTGAGTGCTTCAAGTAGTGTGTGCCCGT
CTGTTGTGTGACTCTGGTAACTAGAGATCCCTCAGACCCTTTTAGTCAGTGTGGAAAATCTCTAGCAGTG
GCGCCCGAACAGGGACTTGAAAGCGAAAGGGAAACCAGAGGAGCTCTCTCGACGCAGGACTCGGCTTGCT
GAAGCGCGCACGGCAAGAGGCGAGGGGCGGCGACTGGTGAGTACGCCAAAAATTTTGACTAGCGGAGGCT
AGAAGGAGAGAGATGGGTGCGAGAGCGTCAGTATTAAGCGGGGGAGAATTAGATCGCGATGGGAAAAAAT
TCGGTTAAGGCCAGGGGGAAAGAAAAAATATAAATTAAAACATATAGTATGGGCAAGCAGGGAGCTAGAA
CGATTCGCAGTTAATCCTGGCCTGTTAGAAACATCAGAAGGCTGTAGACAAATACTGGGACAGCTACAAC
CATCCCTTCAGACAGGATCAGAAGAACTTAGATCATTATATAATACAGTAGCAACCCTCTATTGTGTGCA
TCAAAGGATAGAGATAAAAGACACCAAGGAAGCTTTAGACAAGATAGAGGAAGAGCAAAACAAAAGTAAG
ACCACCGCACAGCAAGCGGCCGGCCGCTGATCTTCAGACCTGGAGGAGGAGATATGAGGGACAATTGGAG
AAGTGAATTATATAAATATAAAGTAGTAAAAATTGAACCATTAGGAGTAGCACCCACCAAGGCAAAGAGA
AGAGTGGTGCAGAGAGAAAAAAGAGCAGTGGGAATAGGAGCTTTGTTCCTTGGGTTCTTGGGAGCAGCAG
GAAGCACTATGGGCGCAGCGTCAATGACGCTGACGGTACAGGCCAGACAATTATTGTCTGGTATAGTGCA
GCAGCAGAACAATTTGCTGAGGGCTATTGAGGCGCAACAGCATCTGTTGCAACTCACAGTCTGGGGCATC
AAGCAGCTCCAGGCAAGAATCCTGGCTGTGGAAAGATACCTAAAGGATCAACAGCTCCTGGGGATTTGGG
GTTGCTCTGGAAAACTCATTTGCACCACTGCTGTGCCTTGGAATGCTAGTTGGAGTAATAAATCTCTGGA
ACAGATTTGGAATCACACGACCTGGATGGAGTGGGACAGAGAAATTAACAATTACACAAGCTTAATACAC
TCCTTAATTGAAGAATCGCAAAACCAGCAAGAAAAGAATGAACAAGAATTATTGGAATTAGATAAATGGG
CAAGTTTGTGGAATTGGTTTAACATAACAAATTGGCTGTGGTATATAAAATTATTCATAATGATAGTAGG
AGGCTTGGTAGGTTTAAGAATAGTTTTTGCTGTACTTTCTATAGTGAATAGAGTTAGGCAGGGATATTCA
CCATTATCGTTTCAGACCCACCTCCCAACCCCGAGGGGACCCGACAGGCCCGAAGGAATAGAAGAAGAAG
GTGGAGAGAGAGACAGAGACAGATCCATTCGATTAGTGAACGGATCGGCACTGCGTGCGCCAATTCTGCA
GACAAATGGCAGTATTCATCCACAATTTTAAAAGAAAAGGGGGGATTGGGGGGTACAGTGCAGGGGAAAG
AATAGTAGACATAATAGCAACAGACATACAAACTAAAGAATTACAAAAACAAATTACAAAAATTCAAAAT
TTTCGGGTTTATTACAGGGACAGCAGAGATCCAGTTTGGTTAATTAACTGCAGCCCCGATAAAATAAAAG
ATTTTATTTAGTCTCCAGAAAAAGGGGGGAATGAAAGACCCCACCTGTAGGTTTGGCAAGCTAGCTGCAG
TAACGCCATTTTGCAAGGCATGGAAAAATACCAAACCAAGAATAGAGAAGTTCAGATCAAGGGCGGGTAC
ATGAAAATAGCTAACGTTGGGCCAAACAGGATATCTGCGGTGAGCAGTTTCGGCCCCGGCCCGGGGCCAA
GAACAGATGGTCACCGCAGTTTCGGCCCCGGCCCGAGGCCAAGAACAGATGGTCCCCAGATATGGCCCAA
CCCTCAGCAGTTTCTTAAGACCCATCAGATGTTTCCAGGCTCCCCCAAGGACCTGAAATGACCCTGCGCC
TTATTTGAATTAACCAATCAGCCTGCTTCTCGCTTCTGTTCGCGCGCTTCTGCTTCCCGAGCTCTATAAA
AGAGCTCACAACCCCTCACTCGGCGCGCCAGTCCTCCGACAGACTGAGTCGCCCGGGGGTCTAGAACGCG
TGCCGCCATGACCGAATACAAACCTACCGTGAGGCTGGCTACAAGAGATGATGTCCCAAGGGCTGTGAGA
ACACTGGCCGCCGCTTTTGCCGATTACCCTGCCACACGCCACACTGTGGACCCAGATCGGCATATCGAGA
GAGTGACTGAGCTGCAGGAACTGTTCCTGACCCGAGTGGGCCTGGACATTGGGAAGGTCTGGGTCGCAGA
CGATGGAGCAGCTGTGGCTGTCTGGACCACACCAGAGAGCGTGGAAGCCGGAGCTGTCTTTGCAGAGATC
GGCCCTAGAATGGCAGAACTGAGCGGCTCCAGGCTGGCAGCACAGCAGCAGATGGAGGGACTGCTGGCCC
CACACAGGCCTAAGGAACCAGCATGGTTCCTGGCTACCGTGGGGGTCTCTCCTGACCATCAGGGCAAAGG
ACTGGGAAGTGCTGTGGTCCTGCCAGGAGTGGAGGCTGCAGAACGAGCTGGAGTCCCTGCATTTCTGGAG
ACCTCTGCTCCACGAAACCTGCCCTTCTATGAACGGCTGGGCTTTACTGTGACCGCAGATGTGGAGGTCC
CCGAAGGACCTAGGACCTGGTGCATGACACGCAAACCCGGCGCCTGAGCGATCGCCGCGGCCGCCTTCTT
AACCCAACAGAAGGCTCGAGAAGGTATATTGCTGTTGACAGTGAGCGCCAAGTGTGTGCGTATCCTCAAT
AGTGAAGCCACAGATGTATTGAGGATACGCACACACTTGATGCCTACTGCCTCGGACTTCAAGGGGCTAG
AATTCGGCAGCTGTAGATCTTAGCCACTTTTTAAAAGAAAAGGGGGGACTGGAAGGGCTAACTGCATCCG
GACTGTACTGGGTCTCTCTGGTTAGACCAGATCTGAGCCTGGGAGCTCTCTGGCTAACTAGGGAACCCAC
TGCTTAAGCCTCAATAAAGCTTGCCTTGAGTGCTTCAAGTAGTGTGTGCCCGTCTGTTGTGTGACTCTGG
TAACTAGAGATCCCTCAGACCCTTTTAGTCAGTGTGGAAAATCTCTAGCAGGGCCCGTTTCATGTGAGCA
AAAGGCCAGCAAAAGGCCAGGAACCGTAAAAAGGCCGCGTTGCTGGCGTTTTTCCATAGGCTCCGCCCCC
CTGACGAGCATCACAAAAATCGACGCTCAAGTCAGAGGTGGCGAAACCCGACAGGACTATAAAGATACCA
GGCGTTTCCCCCTGGAAGCTCCCTCGTGCGCTCTCCTGTTCCGACCCTGCCGCTTACCGGATACCTGTCC
GCCTTTCTCCCTTCGGGAAGCGTGGCGCTTTCTCATAGCTCACGCTGTAGGTATCTCAGTTCGGTGTAGG
TCGTTCGCTCCAAGCTGGGCTGTGTGCACGAACCCCCCGTTCAGCCCGACCGCTGCGCCTTATCCGGTAA
CTATCGTCTTGAGTCCAACCCGGTAAGACACGACTTATCGCCACTGGCAGCAGCCACTGGTAACAGGATT
AGCAGAGCGAGGTATGTAGGCGGTGCTACAGAGTTCTTGAAGTGGTGGCCTAACTACGGCTACACTAGAA
GAACAGTATTTGGTATCTGCGCTCTGCTGAAGCCAGTTACCTTCGGAAAAAGAGTTGGTAGCTCTTGATC
CGGCAAACAAACCACCGCTGGTAGCGGTGGTTTTTTTGTTTGCAAGCAGCAGATTACGCGCAGAAAAAAA
GGATCTCAAGAAGATCCTTTGATCTTTTCTACGGGGTCTGACGCTCAGTGGAACGAAAACTCACGTTAAG
GGATTTTGGTCATGAGATTATCAAAAAGGATCTTCACCTAGATCCTTTTAAATTAAAAATGAAGTTTTAA
ATCAATCTAAAGTATATATGAGTAAACTTGGTCTGACAGTTACCAATGCTTAATCAGTGAGGCACCTATC
TCAGCGATCTGTCTATTTCGTTCATCCATAGTTGCCTGACTCCCCGTCGTGTAGATAACTACGATACGGG
AGGGCTTACCATCTGGCCCCAGTGCTGCAATGATACCGCGAGACCCACGCTCACCGGCTCCAGATTTATC
AGCAATAAACCAGCCAGCCGGAAGGGCCGAGCGCAGAAGTGGTCCTGCAACTTTATCCGCCTCCATCCAG
TCTATTAATTGTTGCCGGGAAGCTAGAGTAAGTAGTTCGCCAGTTAATAGTTTGCGCAACGTTGTTGCCA
TTGCTACAGGCATCGTGGTGTCACGCTCGTCGTTTGGTATGGCTTCATTCAGCTCCGGTTCCCAACGATC
AAGGCGAGTTACATGATCCCCCATGTTGTGCAAAAAAGCGGTTAGCTCCTTCGGTCCTCCGATCGTTGTC
AGAAGTAAGTTGGCCGCAGTGTTATCACTCATGGTTATGGCAGCACTGCATAATTCTCTTACTGTCATGC
CATCCGTAAGATGCTTTTCTGTGACTGGTGAGTACTCAACCAAGTCATTCTGAGAATAGTGTATGCGGCG
ACCGAGTTGCTCTTGCCCGGCGTCAATACGGGATAATACCGCGCCACATAGCAGAACTTTAAAAGTGCTC
ATCATTGGAAAACGTTCTTCGGGGCGAAAACTCTCAAGGATCTTACCGCTGTTGAGATCCAGTTCGATGT
AACCCACTCGTGCACCCAACTGATCTTCAGCATCTTTTACTTTCACCAGCGTTTCTGGGTGAGCAAAAAC
AGGAAGGCAAAATGCCGCAAAAAAGGGAATAAGGGCGACACGGAAATGTTGAATACTCATACTCTTCCTT
TTTCAATATTATTGAAGCATTTATCAGGGTTATTGTCTCATGAGCGGATACATATTTGAATGTATTTAGA
AAAATAAACAAATAGGGGTTCCGCGCACATTTCCCCGAAAAGTGCCACCTGACGTCGACGGATCGGGAGA
TCTCCCGATCCCCTATGGTGCACTCTCAGTACAATCTGCTCTGATGCCGCATAGTTAAGCCAGTATCTGC
TCCCTGCTTGTGTGTTGGAGGTCGCTGAGTAGTGCGCGAGCAAAATTTAAGCTACAACAAGGCAAGGCTT
GACCGACAATTGCATGAAG
Features (pLannotate 1.2.2; 19 found; start..end, strand, type, name):
     69..398     +  promoter       SV40 promoter: SV40 enhancer and early promoter
    486..789     +  enhancer       CMV enhancer: human cytomegalovirus immediate early enhancer
    790..989     +  promoter       CMV promoter: human cytomegalovirus (CMV) immediate early promoter
   1007..1187    +  LTR            5' LTR (truncated): truncated 5' long terminal repeat (LTR) from HIV-1
   1234..1359    +  misc_feature   HIV-1 Ψ: packaging signal of human immunodeficiency virus type 1
   1343..1681    +  CDS            HIV-1 gag (fragment): gag protein from human immunodeficiency virus 1; gag
   1856..2089    +  misc_feature   RRE: The Rev response element (RRE) of HIV-1 allows for Rev-dependent mRNA export from the nucleus to the cytoplasm.
   2466..2566    +  CDS            Rev (fragment): human immunodeficiency virus 1 (HIV-1) Rev protein; rev; enhances nuclear export of unspliced and incompletely spliced viral mRNAs
   2616..2733    +  misc_feature   cPPT/CTS: central polypurine tract and central termination sequence of HIV-1
   2870..3277    +  promoter       SFFV promoter: spleen focus-forming virus long terminal repeat (LTR) promoter
   3298..3894    +  CDS            pac: PUAC_STRAD - Protein predicted: Swiss-Prot protein existence level 4. Detoxification of puromycin. From Streptomyces alboniger.
   3919..3964    +  ncRNA          5' miR-30a (fragment): sequence upstream of the 71-nt precursor of the human miR-30a microRNA (Zeng et al., 2002) miRNA
   4034..4059    +  ncRNA          3' miR-30a (fragment): sequence downstream of the 71-nt precursor of the human miR-30a microRNA (Zeng et al., 2002) miRNA
   4089..4108    +  misc_feature   cPPT/CTS (fragment): central polypurine tract and central termination sequence of HIV-1
   4140..4320    +  LTR            5' LTR (truncated): truncated 5' long terminal repeat (LTR) from HIV-1
   4391..4979    -  rep_origin     ori: high-copy-number ColE1/pMB1/pBR322/pUC origin of replication
   5150..6010    -  CDS            AmpR: β-lactamase; bla; confers resistance to ampicillin, carbenicillin, and related antibiotics
   6011..6115    -  promoter       AmpR promoter: bla
   6174..6226    -  misc_feature   bom (fragment): basis of mobility region from pBR322
