[The description below was written by a language model from this plasmid's Addgene catalogue record and pLannotate feature annotations shown in this document.]
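Description:
pAPM-D4 miR30-SUV39h1 ts1 is an HIV-1-based lentiviral transfer vector built on the pAPM-D4-mir30 backbone for knockdown of human SUV39H1, the histone H3 lysine 9 methyltransferase also known as KMT1A. In bacteria it is maintained through a high-copy ColE1/pUC-type origin and selected with ampicillin via the β-lactamase gene. The annotated sequence is about 6.3 kb.

Upstream of the viral genome, a CMV enhancer/promoter is fused to a truncated 5' LTR. This arrangement normally drives Tat-independent transcription of the genomic RNA in packaging cells. An SV40 enhancer/early promoter element is also annotated further upstream, although the record does not state its role. The packaged region carries the HIV-1 Ψ packaging signal with a gag fragment, the Rev response element for Rev-dependent nuclear export, and the cPPT/CTS. It ends in a second truncated LTR, consistent with a self-inactivating design, and no WPRE is annotated.

The payload is a single transcription unit driven by the spleen focus-forming virus (SFFV) LTR promoter. It encodes puromycin N-acetyltransferase (pac), followed by a microRNA-30a-based hairpin, with 5' and 3' miR-30a flanking sequences bracketing the SUV39H1-targeting shRNA ("ts1", presumably target site 1). Because the hairpin lies in the same Pol II transcript as the resistance gene, puromycin selection of transduced mammalian cells enriches for cells that also express the shRNA. The hairpin is processed through the endogenous microRNA pathway.

The construct was deposited with a study of how the primate immunodeficiency virus proteins Vpx and Vpr counteract HUSH complex-mediated transcriptional repression of proviruses.
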