Addgene plasmid #115880: pAPM-D4 miR30-SUV39h1 ts1
Purpose: SUV39h1 knockdown
Depositing lab: Jeremy Luban. Depositing organization: University of Massachusetts, Worcester. Publication: Primate immunodeficiency virus proteins Vpx and Vpr counteract transcriptional repression of proviruses by the HUSH complex. Yurkovetskiy L, Guney MH, Kim K, Goh SL, McCauley S, Dauphin A, Diehl WE, Luban J. Nat Microbiol. 2018 Dec;3(12):1354-1361. doi: 10.1038/s41564-018-0256-x. Epub 2018 Oct 8. PubMed 30297740.
Backbone
  Vector backbone: pAPM-D4-mir30
  Vector type: Lentiviral
  Selectable markers: Puromycin
Growth in bacteria
  Bacterial resistance: Ampicillin, 100 μg/mL
  Growth temperature: 30°C
  Growth strain: NEB Stable
  Copy number: High Copy
Gene/Insert
  Gene/Insert name: SUV39h1 shRNA
  gRNA/shRNA sequence: TGAGGATACGCACACACTT
  Species: H. sapiens (human)
  Entrez Gene: SUV39H1 (a.k.a. H3-K9-HMTase 1, KMT1A, MG44, SUV39H)
  Promoter: SFFV
  Cloning method: Restriction Enzyme; 5′ cloning site Unknown (unknown if destroyed); 3′ cloning site Unknown (unknown if destroyed)
Terms and licenses: Academic/Nonprofit Terms; Industry Terms: Not Available to Industry
Depositor comments: PuroR . Please visit https://www.biorxiv.org/content/early/2018/04/03/293001 for bioRxiv preprint.
How to cite: pAPM-D4 miR30-SUV39h1 ts1 was a gift from Jeremy Luban (Addgene plasmid # 115880 ; http://n2t.net/addgene:115880 ; RRID:Addgene_115880)
